Addgene plasmid #214493: AiP1422 - pAAV-AiE2123m-minBG-SYFP2-WPRE-BGHpA
Purpose: AiE2123m is an enhancer sequence, designed to drive AAV-mediated transgene expression in specific populations of brain cells
Depositing lab: Allen Institute for Brain Science & Bosiljka Tasic. Depositing organization: Allen Institute. Publication: A suite of enhancer AAVs and transgenic mouse lines for genetic access to cortical cell types. Ben-Simon Y, Hooper M, Narayan S, Daigle TL, Dwivedi D, Way SW, Oster A, Stafford DA, Mich JK, Taormina MJ, Martinez RA, Opitz-Araya X, Roth JR, Alexander JR, Allen S, Amster A, Arbuckle J, Ayala A, Baker PM, Bakken TE, Barcelli T, Barta S, Bendrick J, Bertagnolli D, Bielstein C, Bishwakarma P, Bowlus J, Boyer G, Brouner K, Casian B, Casper T, Chakka AB, Chakrabarty R, Chance RK, Chavan S, Clark M, Colbert K, Collman F, Daniel S, Departee M, DiValentin P, Donadio N, Dotson N, Egdorf T, Fliss T, Gabitto M, Garcia J, Gary A, Gasperini M, Gloe J, Goldy J, Gore BB, Graybuck L, Greisman N, Haeseleer F, Halterman C, Haradon Z, Hastings SD, Helback O, Ho W, Hockemeyer D, Huang C, Huff S, Hunker A, Johansen N, Jones D, Juneau Z, Kalmbach B, Kannan M, Khem S, Kussick E, Kutsal R, Larsen R, Lee C, Lee AY, Leibly M, Lenz GH, Li S, Liang E, Lusk N, Madigan Z, Malloy J, Malone J, McCue R, Melchor J, Mollenkopf T, Moosman S, Morin E, Newman D, Ng L, Ngo K, Omstead V, Otto S, Oyama A, Pena N, Pham T, Phillips E, Pom CA, Potekhina L, Ransford S, Ray PL, Rette D, Reynoldson C, Rimorin C, Rocha D, Ruiz A, Sanchez REA, Sawyer L, Sedeno-Cortes A, Sevigny JP, Shapovalova N, Shepard N, Shulga L, Sigler AR, Siverts L, Soliman S, Somasundaram S, Staats B, Stewart K, Szelenyi E, Tieu M, Trader C, Tran A, van Velthoven CTJ, Walker M, Wang Y, Weed N, Wirthlin M, Wood T, Wynalda B, Yao Z, Zhou T, Ariza J, Dee N, Reding M, Ronellenfitch K, Mufti S, Sunkin SM, Smith KA, Esposito L, Waters J, Thyagarajan B, Yao S, Lein ES, Zeng H, Levi BP, Ngai J, Ting JT, Tasic B. Cell. 2025 May 16:S0092-8674(25)00513-6. doi: 10.1016/j.cell.2025.05.002. PubMed 40403729.
Backbone
  Vector backbone: pAAV2
  Vector type: AAV
Growth in bacteria
  Bacterial resistance: Ampicillin, 100 μg/mL
  Growth temperature: 37°C
  Growth strain: NEB Stable
  Copy number: High Copy
Gene/Insert
  Gene/Insert name: SYFP2
  Species: Synthetic
  Promoter: minBG
  Cloning method: Gibson Cloning
Terms and licenses: Academic/Nonprofit Terms; Industry Terms: Not Available to Industry
Depositor comments: 5' Cloning Site: SgrAI (destroyed), 3' Cloning Site: SgrAI (destroyed). Please visit https://doi.org/10.1101/2023.09.20.558718 for bioRxiv preprint. Please visit https://doi.org/10.1101/2024.06.10.597244 for bioRxiv preprint.
How to cite: AiP1422 - pAAV-AiE2123m-minBG-SYFP2-WPRE-BGHpA was a gift from Allen Institute for Brain Science & Bosiljka Tasic (Addgene plasmid # 214493 ; http://n2t.net/addgene:214493 ; RRID:Addgene_214493)
