[The description below was written by a language model from this plasmid's Addgene catalogue record and pLannotate feature annotations shown in this document.]
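Description:
AiP1422 - pAAV-AiE2123m-minBG-SYFP2-WPRE-BGHpA is an AAV transfer plasmid built on a pAAV2 backbone, intended for packaging a reporter genome into recombinant adeno-associated virus for delivery to brain tissue. In bacteria it is maintained at high copy through a ColE1/pUC-type origin and selected with ampicillin via the β-lactamase gene and its native promoter. The backbone also carries an f1 phage origin, along with short remnants of the pBR322 rop and bom regions that are only fragments and not expected to be functional. The recorded propagation strain is a recombination-reduced host, consistent with the need to preserve the repeat-rich AAV2 inverted terminal repeats. One ITR is annotated in full and the other is detected only as short fragments, which may simply reflect how the annotation tool handles these sequences.

Between the ITRs lies a single expression cassette. The AiE2123m enhancer sits upstream of the minBG minimal promoter, which has little activity on its own, so the pattern of transcription is dictated by the enhancer. This unit drives SYFP2, a rapidly maturing monomeric yellow fluorescent protein derived from Aequorea victoria GFP. It is followed by WPRE sequence (annotated as two fragments, suggesting a shortened or variant form) to boost transcript stability and expression, and by the bovine growth hormone polyadenylation signal. The enhancer and minimal promoter are not picked up in the automated feature table, but they presumably occupy the unannotated stretch upstream of SYFP2. The enhancer was inserted by Gibson assembly at an SgrAI site that was destroyed in the process. The plasmid belongs to a collection of enhancer AAVs for genetic access to cortical cell types, with fluorescence labelling the brain cell populations in which the enhancer is active. The record does not state which populations AiE2123m targets.
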