Features (pLannotate 1.2.2; 14 found; start..end, strand, type, name):
    723..750     -  repeat_region  AAV2 ITR (fragment): inverted terminal repeat of adeno-associated virus serotype 2 inverted
    779..806     -  repeat_region  AAV2 ITR (fragment): inverted terminal repeat of adeno-associated virus serotype 2 inverted
    879..1467    -  rep_origin     ori: high-copy-number ColE1/pMB1/pBR322/pUC origin of replication
   1638..2498    -  CDS            AmpR: β-lactamase; bla; confers resistance to ampicillin, carbenicillin, and related antibiotics
   2499..2603    -  promoter       AmpR promoter: bla
   2698..2733    +  CDS            rop (fragment): Rop protein, which maintains plasmids at low copy number; rop
   2835..2884    +  misc_feature   bom (fragment): basis of mobility region from pBR322
   2885..3340    -  rep_origin     f1 ori (sequence partly withheld): f1 bacteriophage origin of replication; arrow indicates direction of (+) strand synthesis
   3359..3410    +  misc_feature   bom (fragment): basis of mobility region from pBR322
   3415..3555    -  repeat_region  AAV2 ITR: inverted terminal repeat of adeno-associated virus serotype 2 inverted
   3673..3784    -  polyA_signal   bGH poly(A) signal: bovine growth hormone polyadenylation signal
   3801..3881    -  misc_feature   WPRE (fragment): woodchuck hepatitis virus posttranscriptional regulatory element
   3887..4044    -  misc_feature   WPRE (fragment): woodchuck hepatitis virus posttranscriptional regulatory element
   4084..4800    -  CDS            SYFP2: SYFP2 is a basic (constitutively fluorescent) yellow fluorescent protein published in 2006, derived from Aequorea victoria. It is reported to be a very rapidly-maturing monomer with moderate acid sensitivity.
>Addgene plasmid #214493 | AiP1422 - pAAV-AiE2123m-minBG-SYFP2-WPRE-BGHpA | addgene full sequence | sequence record 433022 | Addgene NGS Result
TTTCTCTCATTTATAAGCATTTCTGCTGTGACCTTTGAACTTGGCCCAGAGATGCCATCAGCAGTAAACT
TGCAAAAGCCTTCCTCACTCCCTCAGTTGGCATTGTGTTCCCGTCCACTGGGGGGAAAAAAATATAAGAA
AGGATGACGGTAATAGTGCAGATGAGAGCGATGAAGGTCACTGGTGACGCTATCACATTTTACGTGTGTC
CTTTCTGATCCTTGCAAAATAAAAAGACCCTTTGGGAACATCGGAACTTCAGGACCAATTAGTGGAAATG
ATGCTTCTTCTGTTTGGGCATTAAATACTAGGCAGGATTCTCTTTAGGCAGCTGATGCTGGCAGGGAAAG
AGGTACCGACCTAATTACTCTTCCGCAAGAGCAAAAAATGCCTTTTGAAAGCCTCTTTGGCAAATATGTC
TCATTAAGGACAAAAACCAAACACAAACCCTCTAAGAAGCAGAAATTAAGATGATAGGTAACTTGTGGCC
AGGAGACTTTCTGTGCCACTGTGGGAAATTAAAACAAAGTTTGAGGAGTACCAGGGGGTGACTTGTTTTT
GTTGAGTGTCTTTCCTGTAGCCCCGATGTTATTATGGGCCAACTTTATTTTCTTCATTATTTTGGCTCGG
TGTCAGGAAATACTTTGCTCCGCCGGCGATTATTACTCTTACAACGCGTGCGGCCGCAGGAACCCCTAGT
GATGGAGTTGGCCACTCCCTCTCTGCGCGCTCGCTCGCTCACTGAGGCCGGGCGACCAAAGGTCGCCCGA
CGCCCGGGCGGCCTCAGTGAGCGAGCGAGCGCGCAGCTGCCTGCAGGACATGTGAGCAAAAGGCCAGCAA
AAGGCCAGGAACCGTAAAAAGGCCGCGTTGCTGGCGTTTTTCCATAGGCTCCGCCCCCCTGACGAGCATC
ACAAAAATCGACGCTCAAGTCAGAGGTGGCGAAACCCGACAGGACTATAAAGATACCAGGCGTTTCCCCC
TGGAAGCTCCCTCGTGCGCTCTCCTGTTCCGACCCTGCCGCTTACCGGATACCTGTCCGCCTTTCTCCCT
TCGGGAAGCGTGGCGCTTTCTCATAGCTCACGCTGTAGGTATCTCAGTTCGGTGTAGGTCGTTCGCTCCA
AGCTGGGCTGTGTGCACGAACCCCCCGTTCAGCCCGACCGCTGCGCCTTATCCGGTAACTATCGTCTTGA
GTCCAACCCGGTAAGACACGACTTATCGCCACTGGCAGCAGCCACTGGTAACAGGATTAGCAGAGCGAGG
TATGTAGGCGGTGCTACAGAGTTCTTGAAGTGGTGGCCTAACTACGGCTACACTAGAAGAACAGTATTTG
GTATCTGCGCTCTGCTGAAGCCAGTTACCTTCGGAAAAAGAGTTGGTAGCTCTTGATCCGGCAAACAAAC
CACCGCTGGTAGCGGTGGTTTTTTTGTTTGCAAGCAGCAGATTACGCGCAGAAAAAAAGGATCTCAAGAA
GATCCTTTGATCTTTTCTACGGGGTCTGACGCTCAGTGGAACGAAAACTCACGTTAAGGGATTTTGGTCA
TGAGATTATCAAAAAGGATCTTCACCTAGATCCTTTTAAATTAAAAATGAAGTTTTAAATCAATCTAAAG
TATATATGAGTAAACTTGGTCTGACAGTTACCAATGCTTAATCAGTGAGGCACCTATCTCAGCGATCTGT
CTATTTCGTTCATCCATAGTTGCCTGACTCCCCGTCGTGTAGATAACTACGATACGGGAGGGCTTACCAT
CTGGCCCCAGTGCTGCAATGATACCGCGAGACCCACGCTCACCGGCTCCAGATTTATCAGCAATAAACCA
GCCAGCCGGAAGGGCCGAGCGCAGAAGTGGTCCTGCAACTTTATCCGCCTCCATCCAGTCTATTAATTGT
TGCCGGGAAGCTAGAGTAAGTAGTTCGCCAGTTAATAGTTTGCGCAACGTTGTTGCCATTGCTACAGGCA
TCGTGGTGTCACGCTCGTCGTTTGGTATGGCTTCATTCAGCTCCGGTTCCCAACGATCAAGGCGAGTTAC
ATGATCCCCCATGTTGTGCAAAAAAGCGGTTAGCTCCTTCGGTCCTCCGATCGTTGTCAGAAGTAAGTTG
GCCGCAGTGTTATCACTCATGGTTATGGCAGCACTGCATAATTCTCTTACTGTCATGCCATCCGTAAGAT
GCTTTTCTGTGACTGGTGAGTACTCAACCAAGTCATTCTGAGAATAGTGTATGCGGCGACCGAGTTGCTC
TTGCCCGGCGTCAATACGGGATAATACCGCGCCACATAGCAGAACTTTAAAAGTGCTCATCATTGGAAAA
CGTTCTTCGGGGCGAAAACTCTCAAGGATCTTACCGCTGTTGAGATCCAGTTCGATGTAACCCACTCGTG
CACCCAACTGATCTTCAGCATCTTTTACTTTCACCAGCGTTTCTGGGTGAGCAAAAACAGGAAGGCAAAA
TGCCGCAAAAAAGGGAATAAGGGCGACACGGAAATGTTGAATACTCATACTCTTCCTTTTTCAATATTAT
TGAAGCATTTATCAGGGTTATTGTCTCATGAGCGGATACATATTTGAATGTATTTAGAAAAATAAACAAA
TAGGGGTTCCGCGCACATTTCCCCGAAAAGTGCCACCTGACGTCTAAGAAACCATTATTATCATGACATT
AACCTATAAAAATAGGCGTATCACGAGGCCCTTTCGTCTCGCGCGTTTCGGTGATGACGGTGAAAACCTC
TGACACATGCAGCTCCCGGAGACGGTCACAGCTTGTCTGTAAGCGGATGCCGGGAGCAGACAAGCCCGTC
AGGGCGCGTCAGCGGGTGTTGGCGGGTGTCGGGGCTGGCTTAACTATGCGGCATCAGAGCAGATTGTACT
GAGAGTGCACCATAAAATTGTAAACGTTAATATTTTGTTAAAATTCGCGTTAAATTTTTGTTAAATCAGC
TCATTTTTTAACCAATAGACCGAAATCGGCAAAATCCCTTATAAATCAAAAGAATAGCCCGAGATAGAGT
[37 nt withheld, positions 3011-3047]
AAAGAACGTGGACTCCAACGTCAAAGG
[141 nt withheld, positions 3075-3215]
G
[46 nt withheld, positions 3217-3262]
A
[95 nt withheld, positions 3264-3358]
TATGCGGTGTGAAATACCGCACAGATGCGTAAGGAGAAAATACCGCATCAGGCGCCCCTGCAGGCAGCTG
CGCGCTCGCTCGCTCACTGAGGCCGCCCGGGCAAAGCCCGGGCGTCGGGCGACCTTTGGTCGCCCGGCCT
CAGTGAGCGAGCGAGCGCGCAGAGAGGGAGTGGCCAACTCCATCACTAGGGGTTCCTGCGGCCGCTCGGT
CCGCACGTGAGATCTCATGCCTGCTATTGTCTTCCCAATCCTCCCCCTTGCTGTCCTGCCCCACCCCACC
CCCCAGAATAGAATGACACCTACTCAGACAATGCGATGCAATTTCCTCATTTTATTAGGAAAGGACAGTG
GGAGTGGCACCTTCCAGGGTCAAGGAAGGCACGGGGGAGGGGCAAACAACAGATGGCTGGCAACTAGAAG
GCACAGTCGAAGATCTCTCGAGCCACGGAATTGTCAGTGCCCAACAGCCGAGCCCCTGTCCAGCAGCGGG
CAAGGCAGGCGGCGATGAGTTCCGCCGTGGCAAGAACTAACCAGGATTTATACAAGGAGGAGAAAATGAA
AGCCATACGGGAAGCAATAGCATGATACAAAGGCATTAAAGCAGCGTATCCACATAGCGTAAAAGGAGCA
ACATAGTTAAGAATACCAGTCAATCTTTCACAAATTTTGTAATCCAGAGGTTGATTATGATATCGAATTC
GCGGCCGCGGCGCGCCGTCGACTTACTTGTACAGCTCGTCCATGCCGAGAGTGATCCCGGCGGCGGTCAC
GAACTCCAGCAGGACCATGTGATCGCGCTTCTCGTTGGGGTCTTTGCTCAGCTTGGACTGGTAGCTCAGG
TAGTGGTTGTCGGGCAGCAGCACGGGGCCGTCGCCGATGGGGGTGTTCTGCTGGTAGTGGTCGGCGAGCT
GCACGCCGCCGTCCTCGATGTTGTGGCGGATCTTGAAGTTGGCCTTGATGCCGTTCTTCTGCTTGTCGGC
GGTGATATAGACGTTGTGGCTGTTGTAGTTGTACTCCAGCTTGTGCCCCAGGATGTTGCCGTCCTCCTTG
AAGTCGATGCCCTTCAGCTCGATGCGGTTCACCAGGGTGTCGCCCTCGAACTTCACCTCGGCGCGGGTCT
TGTAGTTGCCGTCGTCCTTGAAGAAGATGGTGCGCTCCTGGACGTAGCCTTCGGGCATGGCGGACTTGAA
GAAGTCGTGCTGCTTCATGTGGTCGGGGTAGCGGGCGAAGCACTGCACGCCGTAGCCCAGGGTGGTCACG
AGGGTGGGCCAGGGCACGGGCAGCTTGCCGGTGGTGCAGATCAGCTTCAGGGTCAGCTTGCCGTAGGTGG
CATCGCCCTCGCCCTCGCCGGACACGCTGAACTTGTGGCCGTTTACGTCGCCGTCCAGCTCGACCAGGAT
GGGCACCACCCCGGTGAACAGCTCCTCGCCCTTGCTCACCATGGTGGCGACCGGTAGCGCTAGCTTCGAA
AGATCTGGATCCCAGAAGCAAATGTAAGCAATAGATGGCTCTGCCCTGACTTTTATGCCCAGCCCGAGCT
CCGCCGGCGAAAGTAAGCAGACAGTATAGACACTGGCAAGCAGGCTCGTTTCTGCATAGCCAATCTTTCA
GTGGCACAGAAAACCATGCTCATGGGAACATACAATTTTGGTTTTGAAAGGGTCTCTTTAACACTCTCCT
CCTCTTTATTCACCTCAAGCCTTTTGACACTGGGCTTCTGCAGTGAAAAGTGGCTCTTTAAAGAGAGAAG
AAGGCCACAGCCAGAGCCTGCCTGTCACTTGGATAAAACATAGTGAAATGATAGGGCTTTGAGCTTCATT
TTCAAGGTACAAGTCAAAAAAAGAAGAATAAGCAAAAAAAAGGGAACTTAACCCAGAAGACAGAGCAGGC
AGTCTGTTCTTCCAGTCTGGTTTCTTTGGCCCATCTGAATGGGGATGGCTGAAGCTCTGCCTAATGATTG
CTTGGCCATGTTTCTAAGGGCATCCGTGTAGCCTGATCATTACGTTAAAGAATTGGAAACTTCCTGAGAG
TTAATAAGGCCATTTCCAGAGCTTTCAATGACGAGAAGTTTGTGTAAATATTCTGCTACATGCCCATCCC
CCATTCCTATCATCTGTTTCCCTTCTCGTCATAAGAGTGCGTGATATGATACTCCAAAACTCCTCTTAGG
CTGTGGAAAGGAAAAACAAAAACAAAAACAGAAACAAAAACAAAAACAGTTAGCAGTATATACTATATTT
CCAGTTCACTTGATGAATCGTCCCGTATTTCCCTTGCGTCTGCATCCTCATCTTCCAACAGTAACGTTTT
CCCCCGAGTACTTAACACTGTCCCTAAAATGGACCCATCAAAGAAATCAAACTCTTGTATATTTTATGCA
TTTGTGCTT
